>Addgene plasmid #222075 | pVP316 | addgene full sequence | sequence record 440983 | Addgene NGS Result
AAAAAAACCACCGCTACCAGCGGTGGTTTGTTTGCCGGATCAAGAGCTACCAACTCTTTTTCCGAAGGTA
ACTGGCTTCAGCAGAGCGCAGATACCAAATACTGTCCTTCTAGTGTAGCCGTAGTTAGGCCACCACTTCA
AGAACTCTGTAGCACCGCCTACATACCTCGCTCTGCTAATCCTGTTACCAGTGGCTGCTGCCAGTGGCGA
TAAGTCGTGTCTTACCGGGTTGGACTCAAGACGATAGTTACCGGATAAGGCGCAGCGGTCGGGCTGAACG
GGGGGTTCGTGCACACAGCCCAGCTTGGAGCGAACGACCTACACCGAACTGAGATACCTACAGCGTGAGC
TATGAGAAAGCGCCACGCTTCCCGAAGGGAGAAAGGCGGACAGGTATCCGGTAAGCGGCAGGGTCGGAAC
AGGAGAGCGCACGAGGGAGCTTCCAGGGGGAAACGCCTGGTATCTTTATAGTCCTGTCGGGTTTCGCCAC
CTCTGACTTGAGCGTCGATTTTTGTGATGCTCGTCAGGGGGGCGGAGCCTATGGAAAAACGCCAGCAACG
CGGCCTTTTTACGGTTCCTGGCCTTTTGCTGGCCTTTTGCTCACATGTTCTTTCCTGCGTTATCCCCTGA
TTCTGTGGATAACCGTATTACCGCCTTTGAGTGAGCTGATACCGCTCGCCGCAGCCGAACGACCGAGCGC
AGCGAGTCAGTGAGCGAGGAAGCGGAAGAGCGCCTGATGCGGTATTTTCTCCTTACGCATCTGTGCGGTA
TTTCACACCGCATATGGTGCACTCTCAGTACAATCTGCTCTGATGCCGCATAGTTAAGCCAGTATACACT
CCGCTATCGCTACGTGACTGGGTCATGGCTGCGCCCCGACACCCGCCAACACCCGCTGACGCGCCCTGAC
GGGCTTGTCTGCTCCCGGCATCCGCTTACAGACAAGCTGTGACCGGCTCCGGGAGCTGCATGTGTCAGAG
GTTTTCACCGTCATCACCGAAACGCGCGAGGCAGGGTGCCTTGATGTGGGCGCCGGCGGTCGAGTGGCGA
CGGCGCGGCTTGTCCGCGCCCTGGTAGATTGCCTGGCCGTAGGCCAGCCATTTTTGAGCGGCCAGCGGCC
GCGATAGGCCGACGCGAAGCGGCGGGGCGTAGGGAGCGCAGCGACCGAAGGGTAGGCGCTTTTTGCAGCT
CTTCGGCTGTGCGCTGGCCAGACAGTTATGCACAGGCCAGGCGGGTTTTAAGAGTTTTAATAAGTTTTAA
AGAGTTTTAGGCGGAAAAATCGCCTTTTTTCTCTTTTATATCAGTCACTTACATGTGTGACCGGTTCCCA
ATGTACGGCTTTGGGTTCCCAATGTACGGGTTCCGGTTCCCAATGTACGGCTTTGGGTTCCCAATGTACG
TGCTATCCACAGGAAAGAGAGCTTTTCGACCTTTTTCCCCTGCTAGGGCAATTTGCCCTAGCATCTGCTC
CGTACATTAGGAACCGGCGGATGCTTCGCCCTCGATCAGGTTGCGGTAGCGCATGACTAGGATCGGGCCA
GCCTGCCCCGCCTCCTCCTTCAAATCGTACTCCGGCAGGTCATTTGACCCGATCAGCTTGCGCACGGTGA
AACAGAACTTCTTGAACTCTCCGGCGCTGCCACTGCGTTCGTAGATCGTCTTGAACAACCATCTGGCTTC
TGCCTTGCCTGCGGCGCGGCGTGCCAGGCGGTAGAGAAAACGGCCGATGCCGGGATCGATCAAAAAGTAA
TCGGGGTGAACCGTCAGCACGTCCGGGTTCTTGCCTTCTGTGATCTCGCGGTACATCCAATCAGCTAGCT
CGATCTCGATGTACTCCGGCCGCCCGGTTTCGCTCTTTACGATCTTGTAGCGGCTAATCAAGGCTTCACC
CTCGGATACCGTCACCAGGCGGCCGTTCTTGGCCTTCTTCGTACGCTGCATGGCAACGTGCGTGGTGTTT
AACCGAATGCAGGTTTCTACCAGGTCGTCTTTCTGCTTTCCGCCATCGGCTCGCCGGCAGAACTTGAGTA
CGTCCGCAACGTGTGGACGGAACACGCGGCCGGGCTTGTCTCCCTTCCCTTCCCGGTATCGGTTCATGGA
TTCGGTTAGATGGGAAACCGCCATCAGTACCAGGTCGTAATCCCACACACTGGCCATGCCGGCCGGCCCT
GCGGAAACCTCTACGTGCCCGTCTGGAAGCTCGTAGCGGATCACCTCGCCAGCTCGTCGGTCACGCTTCG
ACAGACGGAAAACGGCCACGTCCATGATGCTGCGACTATCGCGGGTGCCCACGTCATAGAGCATCGGAAC
GAAAAAATCTGGTTGCTCGTCGCCCTTGGGCGGCTTCCTAATCGACGGCGCACCGGCTGCCGGCGGTTGC
CGGGATTCTTTGCGGATTCGATCAGCGGCCGCTTGCCACGATTCACCGGGGCGTGCTTCTGCCTCGATGC
GTTGCCGCTGGGCGGCCTGCGCGGCCTTCAACTTCTCCACCAGGTCATCACCCAGCGCCGCGCCGATTTG
TACCGGGCCGGATGGTTTGCGACCGCTCACGCCGATTCCTCGGGCTTGGGGGTTCCAGTGCCATTGCAGG
GCCGGCAGACAACCCAGCCGCTTACGCCTGGCCAACCGCCCGTTCCTCCACACATGGGGCATTCCACGGC
GTCGGTGCCTGGTTGTTCTTGATTTTCCATGCCGCCTCCTTTAGCCGCTAAAATTCATCTACTCATTTAT
TCATTTGCTCATTTACTCTGGTAGCTGCGCGATGTATTCAGATAGCAGCTCGGTAATGGTCTTGCCTTGG
CGTACCGCGTACATCTTCAGCTTGGTGTGATCCTCCGCCGGCAACTGAAAGTTGACCCGCTTCATGGCTG
GCGTGTCTGCCAGGCTGGCCAACGTTGCAGCCTTGCTGCTGCGTGCGCTCGGACGGCCGGCACTTAGCGT
GTTTGTGCTTTTGCTCATTTTCTCTTTACCTCATTAACTCAAATGAGTTTTGATTTAATTTCAGCGGCCA
GCGCCTGGACCTCGCGGGCAGCGTCGCCCTCGGGTTCTGATTCAAGAACGGTTGTGCCGGCGGCGGCAGT
GCCTGGGTAGCTCACGCGCTGCGTGATACGGGACTCAAGAATGGGCAGCTCGTACCCGGCCAGCGCCTCG
GCAACCTCACCGCCGATGCGCGTGCCTTTGATCGCCCGCGACACGACAAAGGCCGCTTGTAGCCTTCCAT
CCGTGACCTCAATGCGCTGCTTAACCAGCTCCACCAGGTCGGCGGTGGCCCATATGTCGTAAGGGCTTGG
CTGCACCGGAATCAGCACGAAGTCGGCTGCCTTGATCGCGGACACAGCCAAGTCCGCCGCCTGGGGCGCT
CCGTCGATCACTACGAAGTCGCGCCGGCCGATGGCCTTCACGTCGCGGTCAATCGTCGGGCGGTCGATGC
CGACAACGGTTAGCGGTTGATCTTCCCGCACGGCCGCCCAATCGCGGGCACTGCCCTGGGGATCGGAATC
GACTAACAGAACATCGGCCCCGGCGAGTTGCAGGGCGCGGGCTAGATGGGTTGCGATGGTCGTCTTGCCT
GACCCGCCTTTCTGGTTAAGTACAGCGATAACCTTCATGCGTTCCCCTTGCGTATTTGTTTATTTACTCA
TCGCATCATATACGCAGCGACCGCATGACGCAAGCTGTTTTACTCAAATACACATCACCTTTTTAGACGG
CGGCGCTCGGTTTCTTCAGCGGCCAAGCTGGCCGGCCAGGCCGCCAGCTTGGCATCAGACAAACCGGCCA
GGATTTCATGCAGCCGCACGGTTGATACGTGCGCGGGCGGCTCGAACACGTACCCGGCCGGGATCATCTC
CGCCTCGATCTCTTCGGTAATGAAAAACGGTTCGTCCTGGCCGTCCTGGTGCGGTTTCATGCTTGTTCCT
CTTGGCGTTCATTCTCGGCGGCCGCCAGGGCGTCGGCCTCGGTCAATGCGTCCTCACGGAAGGCACCGCG
CCGCCTGGCCTCGGTGGGCGTCACTTCCTCGCTGCGCTCAAGTGCGCGGTACAGGGTCGAGCGATGCACG
CCAAGCAGTGCAGCCGCCTCTTTCACGGTGCGGCCTTCCTGGTCGATCAGCTCGCGGGCGTGCGCGATCT
GTGCCGGGGTGAGGGTAGGGCGGGGGCCAAACTTCACGCCTCGGGCCTTGGCGGCCTCGCGCCCGCTCCG
GGTGCGGTCGATGATTAGGGAACGCTCGAACTCGGCAATGCCGGCGAACACGGTCAACACCATGCGGCCG
GCCGGCGTGGTGGTGTCGGCCCACGGCTCTGCCAGGCTACGCAGGCCCGCGCCGGCCTCCTGGATGCGCT
CGGCAATGTCCAGTAGGTCGCGGGTGCTGCGGGCCAGGCGGTCTAGCCTGGTCACTGTCACAACGTCGCC
AGGGCGTAGGTGGTCAAGCATCCTGGCCAGCTCCGGGCGGTCGCGCCTGGTGCCGGTGATCTTCTCGGAA
AACAGCTTGGTGCAGCCGGCCGCGTGCAGTTCGGCCCGTTGGTTGGTCAAGTCCTGGTCGTCGGTGCTGA
CGCGGGCATAGCCCAGCAGGCCAGCGGCGGCGCTCTTGTTCATGGCGTAATGTCTCCGGTTCTAGTCGCA
AGTATTCTACTTTATGCGACTAAAACACGCGACAAGAAAACGCCAGGAAAAGGGCAGGGCGGCAGCCTGT
CGCGTAACTTAGGACTTGTGCGACATGTCGTTTTCAGAAGAGGGCTGCACTGAACGTCAGAAGCCGACTG
CACTATAGCAGCGGAGGGGTTGGATCAAAGTACTTTAAAGTACTTTAAAGTACTTTAAAGTACTTTGATC
CCGAGGGGAACCCTGTGGTTGGCATGCACATACAAATGGACGAACGGATAAACCTTTTCACGCCCTTTTA
AATATCCGATTATTCTAATAAACGCTCTTTTCTCTTAGGTTTACCCGCCAATATATCCTGTCAAACACTG
ATAGTTTAAACTGAAGGCGGGAAACGACAATCTGATCCAAGCTCAAGCTAAGCTTCGTCTCAACTAACCT
TGAGACCGTCGACTTATATTCCCCAGAACATCAGGTTAATGGCGTTTTTGATGTCATTTTCGCGGTGGCT
GAGATCAGCCACTTCTTCCCCGATAACGGAAACCGGCACACTGGCCATATCGGTGGTCATCATGCGCCAG
CTTTCATCCCCGATATGCACCACCGGGTAAAGTTCACGGGAGACTTTATCTGACAGCAGACGTGCACTGG
CCAGGGGGATCACCATCCGTCGCCCGGGCGTGTCAATAATATCACTCTGTACATCCACAAACAGACGATA
ACGGCTCTCTCTTTTATAGGTGTAAACCTTAAACTGCATTTCACCAGCCCCTGTTCTCGTCAGCAAAAGA
GCCGTTCATTTCAATAAACCGGGCGACCTCAGCCATCCCTTCCTGATTTTCCGCTTTCCAGCGTTCGGCA
CGCAGACGACGGGCTTCATTCTGCATGGTTGTGCTTACCAGACCGGAGATATTGACATCATATATGCCTT
GAGCAACTGATAGCTGTCGCTGTCAACTGTCACTGTAATACGCTGCTTCATAGCATACCTCTTTTTGACA
TACTTCGGGTATACATATCAGTATATATTCTTATACCGCAAAAATCAGCGCGCAAATACGCATACTGTTA
TCTGGCTTTTAGTAAGCCGGATCCACGCGTTTACGCCCCGCCCTGCCACTCATCGCAGTACTGTTGTAAT
TCATTAAGCATTCTGCCGACATGGAAGCCATCACAAACGGCATGATGAACCTGAATCGCCAGCGGCATCA
GCACCTTGTCGCCTTGCGTATAATATTTGCCCATGGTGAAAACGGGGGCGAAGAAGTTGTCCATATTGGC
CACGTTTAAATCAAAACTGGTGAAACTCACCCAGGGATTGGCTGAGACTAAAAACATATTCTCAATAAAC
CCTTTAGGGAAATAGGCCAGGTTTTCACCGTAACACGCCACATCTTGCGAATATATGTGTAGAAACTGCC
GGAAATCGTCGTGGTATTCACTCCAGAGCGATGAAAACGTTTCAGTTTGCTCATGGAAAACGGTGTAACA
AGGGTGAACACTATCCCATATCACCAGCTCACCGTCTTTCATTGCCATACGGAATTCCGGATGAGCATTC
ATCAGGCGGGCAAGAATGTGAATAAAGGCCGGATAAAACTTGTGCTTATTTTTCTTTACGGTCTTTAAAA
AGGCCGTAATATCCAGCTGAACGGTCTGGTTATAGGTACATTGAGCAACTGACTGAAATGCCTCAAAATG
TTCTTTACGATGCCATTGGGATATATCAACGGTGGTATATCCAGTGATTTTTTTCTCCATTTTAGCTTCC
TTAGCTCCTGAAAATCTCGACGGATCCTAACTCAAAATCCACACATTATACGAGCCGGAAGCATAAAGTG
TAAAGCCTGGGGTGCCTAATGCGGCCGCGGTCTCAGTATAGAGACGCTGCAGGCATGCGACGTCGGGCCC
TCTAGAGGATCCCCGGGTACCGCGAATTCAATTCGGCGTTAATTCAGTACATTAAAAACGTCCGCAATGT
GTTATTAAGTTGTCTAAGCGTCAATTTGTTTACACCACAATATATCCTGCCACCAGCCAGCCAACAGCTC
CCCGACCGGCAGCTCGGCACAAAATCACCACTCGATACAGGCAGCCCATCAGTCCGGGACGGCGTCAGCG
GGAGAGCCGTTGTAAGGCGGCAGACTTTGCTCATGTTACCGATGCTATTCGGAAGAACGGCAACTAAGCT
GCCGGGTTTGAAACACGGATGATCTCGCGGAGGGTAGCATGTTGATTGTAACGATGACAGAGCGTTGCTG
CCTGTGATCCAGATCATGAACAATAAAACTGTCTGCTTACATAAACAGTAATACAAGGGGTGTTATGAGC
CATATTCAACGGGAAACGTCTTGCTCTAGGCCGCGATTAAATTCCAACATGGATGCTGATTTATATGGGT
ATAAATGGGCTCGCGATAATGTCGGGCAATCAGGTGCGACAATCTATCGATTGTATGGGAAGCCCGATGC
GCCAGAGTTGTTTCTGAAACATGGCAAAGGTAGCGTTGCCAATGATGTTACAGATGAGATGGTCAGACTA
AACTGGCTGACGGAATTTATGCCTCTTCCGACCATCAAGCATTTTATCCGTACTCCTGATGATGCATGGT
TACTCACCACTGCGATCCCCGGGAAAACAGCATTCCAGGTATTAGAAGAATATCCTGATTCAGGTGAAAA
TATTGTTGATGCGCTGGCAGTGTTCCTGCGCCGGTTGCATTCGATTCCTGTTTGTAATTGTCCTTTTAAC
AGCGATCGCGTATTTCGGCTCGCTCAGGCGCAATCACGAATGAATAACGGTTTGGTTGATGCGAGTGATT
TTGATGACGAGCGTAATGGCTGGCCTGTTGAACAAGTCTGGAAAGAAATGCATAAACTTTTGCCATTCTC
ACCGGATTCAGTCGTCACTCATGGTGATTTCTCACTTGATAACCTTATTTTTGACGAGGGGAAATTAATA
GGTTGTATTGATGTTGGACGAGTCGGAATCGCAGACCGATACCAGGATCTTGCCATCCTATGGAACTGCC
TCGGTGAGTTTTCTCCTTCATTACAGAAACGGCTTTTTCAAAAATATGGTATTGATAATCCTGATATGAA
TAAATTGCAGTTTCATTTGATGCTCGATGAGTTTTTCTAACAGCGGCGGAGGAACTCTTTGATCCGGTTC
CTGAACAGGATCTATTTGAGGCGCTAAATGAAACCTTAACGCTATGGAACTCGCCGCCCGACTGGGCTGG
CGATGAGCGAAATGTAGTGCTTACGTTGTCCCGCATTTGGTACAGCGCAGTAACCGGCAAAATCGCGCCG
AAGGATGTCGCTGCCGACTGGGCAATGGAGCGCCTGCCGGCCCAGTATCAGCCCGTCATACTTGAAGCTA
GACAGGCTTATCTTGGACAAGAAGAAGATCGCTTGGCCTCGCGCGCAGATCAGTTGGAAGAATTTGTCCA
CTACGTGAAAGGCGAGATCACCAAGGTAGTCGGCAAATAATGTCTAGCTAGAAATTCGTTCAAGCCGACG
CCGCTTCGCGGCGCGGCTTAACTCAAGCGTTAGATGCACTAAGCACATAATTGCTCACAGCCAAACTATC
AGGTCAAGTCTGCTTTTATTATTTTTAAGCGTGCATAATAAGCCCTACACAAATTGGGAGATATATCATG
CATGACCAAAATCCCTTAACGTGAGTTTTCGTTCCACTGAGCGTCAGACCCCGTAGAAAAGATCAAAGGA
TCTTCTTGAGATCCTTTTTTTCTGCGCGTAATCTGCTGCTTGCAAAC
Features (pLannotate 1.2.2; 17 found; start..end, strand, type, name):
    733..873     -  misc_feature   bom: basis of mobility region from pBR322
    975..1014    -  CDS            rop (fragment): Rop protein, which maintains plasmids at low copy number; rop
   1217..1411    -  rep_origin     pVS1 oriV: origin of replication for the Pseudomonas plasmid pVS1 (Heeb et al., 2000)
   1477..2550    -  CDS            pVS1 RepA: replication protein from the Pseudomonas plasmid pVS1 (Heeb et al., 2000)
   2979..3608    -  CDS            pVS1 StaA: stability protein from the Pseudomonas plasmid pVS1 (Heeb et al., 2000)
   4168..4569    -  CDS            Y4CG_SINFN (fragment): Protein inferred from homology: Swiss-Prot protein existence level 3. From Sinorhizobium fredii (strain NBRC 101917 / NGR234).
   4939..4963    -  misc_feature   RB T-DNA repeat: right border repeat from nopaline C58 T-DNA
   5057..5359    -  CDS            ccdB: CCDB_ECOLI - Also known as G, letB, letD. Experimental evidence at protein level: Swiss-Prot protein existence level 1. Toxic component of a type II toxin-antitoxin (TA) system, functioning in plasmid maintainence. Responsible for the post- segregational killing (PSK) of plasmid-free cells, also referred to as a plasmid addiction system. Half-life of over 2 hours. Cell killing by CcdB is accompanied by filamentation, defects in chromosome and plasmid segregation, defects in cell division, formation of anucleate cells, decreased DNA synthesis and plasmid loss. Interferes with the activity of DN
   5364..5522    -  CDS            ccdA (fragment): CCDA_ECO57 - Also known as H, letA. Experimental evidence at protein level: Swiss-Prot protein existence level 1. Antitoxin component of a type II toxin-antitoxin (TA) system which inhibits the post-segregational killing (PSK) of plasmid-free cells, also referred to as a plasmid addiction system. Binds to and blocks the activity of CcdB; will also remove bound CcdB protein from the CcdB-GyrA complex by forming a CcdA-CcdB complex, a process termed rejuvenation. Functions as a transcriptional corepressor for the ccdAB operon, repression also requires CcdB (By similarity). From Escherichia coli
   5679..6360    -  CDS            CmR (fragment): chloramphenicol acetyltransferase confers resistance to chloramphenicol
   6361..6390    -  promoter       cat promoter (fragment): promoter of the E. coli cat gene encoding chloramphenicol acetyltransferase
   6414..6444    -  promoter       lac UV5 promoter: E. coli lac promoter with an "up" mutation
   6510..6532    -  misc_feature   MCS (fragment): pUC18/19 multiple cloning site
   6608..6632    -  misc_feature   LB T-DNA repeat: left border repeat from nopaline C58 T-DNA
   6925..7740    +  CDS            KanR: aminoglycoside phosphotransferase; aph(3')-Ia; confers resistance to kanamycin in bacteria or G418 (Geneticin®) in eukaryotes
   7741..8090    +  CDS            SmR (fragment): aminoglycoside adenylyltransferase (Murphy, 1985); aadA; confers resistance to spectinomycin and streptomycin
   8336..547     +  rep_origin     ori (across the origin): high-copy-number ColE1/pMB1/pBR322/pUC origin of replication
