[The description below was written by a language model from this plasmid's Addgene catalogue record and pLannotate feature annotations shown in this document.]
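Description:
pVP316 is an empty binary acceptor vector from the MultiGreen 2.0 system, a multiplexing extension of GreenGate Golden Gate cloning for plant work. It is described as the "FG" level 1 acceptor with kanamycin selection and is built on the pVP077 backbone. The annotated 8.4 kb sequence shows the layout of an Agrobacterium T-DNA binary plasmid. A high-copy ColE1/pMB1-type origin, with the pBR322 bom region and a remnant of rop, supports replication in E. coli. The pVS1 oriV with RepA and the StaA stability protein provides replication and stable maintenance in Agrobacterium. Backbone selection comes from a KanR gene (aph(3')-Ia) located outside the T-DNA. It is followed directly by a fragment of the aadA spectinomycin/streptomycin gene, which appears to be a leftover from an earlier marker rather than a functional one.

Between the nopaline-type left and right T-DNA border repeats there is no payload. In its place sits a counter-selectable dropout cassette made up of ccdB, a ccdA fragment and a chloramphenicol acetyltransferase gene with its cat promoter, next to a lac UV5 promoter and a remnant of the pUC multiple cloning site. Because CcdB is a gyrase poison lethal to standard E. coli, the unmodified vector is kept in a ccdB-tolerant strain under chloramphenicol plus kanamycin. When assembled modules replace the cassette, recombinants can be recovered in ordinary strains on kanamycin alone. The record notes that all unused Esp3I sites have been domesticated, which suggests Esp3I is reserved for type IIS assembly steps, although the exact overhangs and cloning sites are not annotated. The vector is intended to receive GreenGate-compatible parts as one position in a multi-cassette assembly for plant transformation.
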