Addgene plasmid #222075: pVP316
Purpose: (Empty Backbone) MultiGreen 2.0 FG level 1 acceptor vector, kanamycin selection.
Depositing lab: Wayne Parrott. Depositing organization: University of Georgia. Publication: MultiGreen: A multiplexing architecture for GreenGate cloning. Pennetti VJ, LaFayette PR, Parrott WA. PLoS One. 2024 Sep 18;19(9):e0306008. doi: 10.1371/journal.pone.0306008. eCollection 2024. PubMed 39292669.
Backbone
  Vector backbone: pVP077
  Vector type: Synthetic Biology ; GreenGate compatible cloning vector
Growth in bacteria
  Bacterial resistance: Chloramphenicol and Kanamycin, 25 & 50 μg/mL
  Growth temperature: 37°C
  Growth strain: ccdB Survival
  Copy number: High Copy
Gene/Insert
  Gene/Insert name: None
  Mutation: All unused Esp3i sites are domesticated
Terms and licenses: Academic/Nonprofit Terms; Industry Terms
How to cite: pVP316 was a gift from Wayne Parrott (Addgene plasmid # 222075 ; http://n2t.net/addgene:222075 ; RRID:Addgene_222075)
